>Addgene plasmid #183222 | LbCas12a-gRNA_BbsI_CAM | addgene full sequence | sequence record 358542 | Addgene NGS Result
TCTTTTCTCTTCTCAACCCTGAATTCGCATCTAGACTGAACTGGCCGATAATTGCAGACGAACGCACAGC
TAACACCACGTCGTCCCTATCTGCTGCCCTAGGTCTATGAGTGGTTGCTGGATAACTTTACGGGCATGCA
TAAGGCTCGTATAATATATTCAGGGTTTCAAAGATTAAATAATTTCTACTAAGTGTAGATTCGTCTTCCT
TGTACTTGGTGAAGACAACTCGGTACCAAATTCCAGAAAAGAGGCCTCCCGAAAGGGGGGCCTTTTTTCG
TTTTGGTCCGCTGAGCAGTTACAGAGATGTTACGAACCACTAGTGCACTGCAGTACACCTTTGGTCGAAA
AAAAAAGCCCGCACTGTCAGGTGCGGGCTTTTTTCTGTGTTTCCACCAATAAAAAACGCCCGGCGGCAAC
CGAGCGTTCTGAACAAATCCAGATGGAGTTCTGAGGTCATTACTGGATCTATCAACAGGAGTCCAAGCGA
GCTCGATATCAAATTACGCCCCGCCCTGCCACTCATCGCAGTACTGTTGTAATTCATTAAGCATTCTGCC
GACATGGAAGCCATCACAAACGGCATGATGAACCTGAATCGCCAGCGGCATCAGCACCTTGTCGCCTTGC
GTATAATATTTGCCCATGGTGAAAACGGGGGCGAAGAAGTTGTCCATATTGGCCACGTTTAAATCAAAAC
TGGTGAAACTCACCCAGGGATTGGCTGAAACGAAAAACATATTCTCAATAAACCCTTTAGGGAAATAGGC
CAGGTTTTCACCGTAACACGCCACATCTTGCGAATATATGTGTAGAAACTGCCGGAAATCGTCGTGGTAT
TCACTCCAGAGCGATGAAAACGTTTCAGTTTGCTCATGGAAAACGGTGTAACAAGGGTGAACACTATCCC
ATATCACCAGCTCACCGTCTTTCATTGCCATACGAAATTCCGGATGAGCATTCATCAGGCGGGCAAGAAT
GTGAATAAAGGCCGGATAAAACTTGTGCTTATTTTTCTTTACGGTCTTTAAAAAGGCCGTAATATCCAGC
TGAACGGTCTGGTTATAGGTACATTGAGCAACTGACTGAAATGCCTCAAAATGTTCTTTACGATGCCATT
GGGATATATCAACGGTGGTATATCCAGTGATTTTTTTCTCCATTTTAGCTTCCTTAGCTCCTGAAAATCT
CGATAACTCAAAAAATACGCCCGGTAGTGATCTTATTTCATTATGGTGAAAGTTGGAACCTCTTACGTGC
CCGATCAAGCGCTAGCGGAGTGTATACTGGCTTACTATGTTGGCACTGATGAGGGTGTCAGTGAAGTGCT
TCATGTGGCAGGAGAAAAAAGGCTGCACCGGTGCGTCAGCAGAATATGTGATACAGGATATATTCCGCTT
CCTCGCTCACTGACTCGCTACGCTCGGTCGTTCGACTGCGGCGAGCGGAAATGGCTTACGAACGGGGCGG
AGATTTCCTGGAAGATGCCAGGAAGATACTTAACAGGGAAGTGAGAGGGCCGCGGCAAAGCCGTTTTTCC
ATAGGCTCCGCCCCCCTGACAAGCATCACGAAATCTGACGCTCAAATCAGTGGTGGCGAAACCCGACAGG
ACTATAAAGATACCAGGCGTTTCCCCCTGGCGGCTCCCTCGTGCGCTCTCCTGTTCCTGCCTTTCGGTTT
ACCGGTGTCATTCCGCTGTTATGGCCGCGTTTGTCTCATTCCACGCCTGACACTCAGTTCCGGGTAGGCA
GTTCGCTCCAAGCTGGACTGTATGCACGAACCCCCCGTTCAGTCCGACCGCTGCGCCTTATCCGGTAACT
ATCGTCTTGAGTCCAACCCGGAAAGACATGCAAAAGCACCACTGGCAGCAGCCACTGGTAATTGATTTAG
AGGAGTTAGTCTTGAAGTCATGCGCCGGTTAAGGCTAAACTGAAAGGACAAGTTTTGGTGACTGCGCTCC
TCCAAGCCAGTTACCTCGGTTCAAAGAGTTGGTAGCTCAGAGAACCTTCGAAAAACCGCCCTGCAAGGCG
GTTTTTTCGTTTTCAGAGCAAGAGATTACGCGCAGACCAAAACGATCTCAAGAAGATCATCTTATTAATC
AGATAAAATATTTCTAGATTTCAGTGCAATTTATCTCTTCAAATGTAGCACCTGAAGTCAGCCCCATACG
ATATAAGTTGTTTCAGCCAAAAAACTTAAGACCGCCGGTCTTGTCCACTACCTTGCAGTAATGCGGTGGA
CAGGATCGGCGGTTT
Features (pLannotate 1.2.2; 7 found; start..end, strand, type, name):
     64..126     +  CDS            sspB (fragment): SSPB_ECOLI - Experimental evidence at protein level: Swiss-Prot protein existence level 1. Also stimulates degradation of the N-terminus of RseA (residues 1-108, alone or in complex with sigma-E) by ClpX-ClpP in a non-ssrA-mediated fashion. From Escherichia coli (strain K12).
    399..433     -  terminator     lambda t0 terminator: minimal transcription terminator from phage lambda (Scholtissek and Grosse, 1987)
    507..1163    -  CDS            cat: CAT_ECOLX - Experimental evidence at protein level: Swiss-Prot protein existence level 1. This enzyme is an effector of chloramphenicol resistance in bacteria. From Escherichia coli. This protein is used as a marker in many commonly used cloning vectors, such as pACYC184.
   1164..1261    -  promoter       cat promoter: promoter of the E. coli cat gene encoding chloramphenicol acetyltransferase
   1268..1294    +  misc_feature   bom (fragment): basis of mobility region from pBR322
   1393..1448    -  rep_origin     RSF ori (fragment): Plasmids containing the RSF 1030 origin of replication can be propagated in E. coli cells that contain additional plasmids with compatible origins.
   1536..2081    -  rep_origin     p15A ori: Plasmids containing the medium-copy-number p15A origin of replication can be propagated in E. coli cells that contain a second plasmid with the ColE1 origin.
