[The description below was written by a language model from this plasmid's Addgene catalogue record and pLannotate feature annotations shown in this document.]
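Description:
LbCas12a-gRNA_BbsI_CAM is a small (about 2.25 kb) bacterial CRISPR guide RNA plasmid built on a p15A-origin backbone. It replicates in E. coli at low copy and is selected with chloramphenicol. Resistance comes from a cat (chloramphenicol acetyltransferase) gene driven by its native cat promoter and followed by a phage lambda t0 terminator. Because the p15A origin is compatible with ColE1-type origins, the plasmid can be co-maintained with a second plasmid, such as one that expresses a Cas effector or carries a target. The record does not name any specific partner plasmid.

The payload is a synthetic guide RNA cassette for LbCas12a in which the spacer position holds a placeholder containing BbsI recognition sites. BbsI is a type IIS enzyme that cuts outside its recognition site. Digestion therefore removes the placeholder and leaves defined overhangs, so annealed oligonucleotides encoding a chosen spacer can be inserted by Golden Gate assembly, making this an entry vector for building custom LbCas12a guides.

The automated annotation does not mark the guide cassette itself, and neither the catalogue fields nor the feature table identify the promoter or terminator for the guide RNA. The table also lists short fragment matches to sspB, the pBR322 bom region and an RSF origin. These are partial hits from automated annotation, and they are unlikely to represent functional elements. The plasmid was deposited with a study of CRISPR-Cas12c-mediated gene silencing, but the record does not state what role the LbCas12a guide plasmid played in that work.
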