Addgene plasmid #183222: LbCas12a-gRNA_BbsI_CAM
Purpose: LbCas12a gRNA containing BbsI restriction recognition sites in spacer sequence for Golden Gate Assembly
Depositing lab: Jennifer Doudna. Depositing organization: University of California, Berkeley. Publication: A naturally DNase-free CRISPR-Cas12c enzyme silences gene expression. Huang CJ, Adler BA, Doudna JA. Mol Cell. 2022 Jun 2;82(11):2148-2160.e4. doi: 10.1016/j.molcel.2022.04.020. PubMed 35659325.
Backbone
  Vector backbone: p15A ori
  Total vector size (bp): 2254
  Vector type: Bacterial Expression, CRISPR
Growth in bacteria
  Bacterial resistance: Chloramphenicol, 25 μg/mL
  Growth temperature: 37°C
  Growth strain: DH5alpha
  Copy number: Low Copy
Gene/Insert
  Gene/Insert name: LbCas12a guide RNA containing BbsI sites in spacer sequence
  Species: Synthetic
Terms and licenses: Academic/Nonprofit Terms; Industry Terms: Not Available to Industry
How to cite: LbCas12a-gRNA_BbsI_CAM was a gift from Jennifer Doudna (Addgene plasmid # 183222 ; http://n2t.net/addgene:183222 ; RRID:Addgene_183222)
